Addgene plasmid #218007: pMBS-857
Purpose: Receptor binding domain of SARS-CoV-2
Depositing lab: Michael Schroda. Depositing organization: Rheinland-Pfälzische Technische Universität Kaiserslautern. Publication: A Modular Cloning Toolkit for the production of recombinant proteins in Leishmania tarentolae. Hieronimus K, Donauer T, Klein J, Hinkel B, Spanle JV, Probst A, Niemeyer J, Kibrom S, Kiefer AM, Schneider L, Husemann B, Bischoff E, Mohring S, Bayer N, Klein D, Engels A, Ziehmer BG, Stiebeta J, Moroka P, Schroda M, Deponte M. Microb Cell. 2024 Apr 30;11:128-142. doi: 10.15698/mic2024.04.821. eCollection 2024. PubMed 38799406.
Backbone
  Vector backbone: pAGM1287
  Backbone manufacturer: Sylvestre Marillonnet (Addgene plasmid #47996)
  Backbone size w/o insert (bp): 2845
  Total vector size (bp): 2922
  Vector type: Synthetic Biology
Growth in bacteria
  Bacterial resistance: Spectinomycin, 50 μg/mL
  Growth temperature: 37°C
  Growth strain: DH5alpha
  Copy number: High Copy
Gene/Insert
  Gene/Insert name: RBD (alt name: Receptor binding domain)
  Species: SARS-CoV-2
  Insert size (bp): 679
  Entrez Gene: S (a.k.a. GU280_gp02, spike glycoprotein)
  Cloning method: Golden Gate
  Sequencing primers: 5′ CAATACGCAAACCGCCTCTCC; 3′ AATAGGCGTATCACGAGGC
Terms and licenses: Academic/Nonprofit Terms; Industry Terms: Not Available to Industry
Depositor comments: Level 0 MoClo Part Position B3-B4, insert can be released via BsaI digest
How to cite: pMBS-857 was a gift from Michael Schroda (Addgene plasmid # 218007 ; http://n2t.net/addgene:218007 ; RRID:Addgene_218007)
