[The description below was written by a language model from this plasmid's Addgene catalogue record and pLannotate feature annotations shown in this document.]
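Description:
pMBS-857 is a Level 0 Modular Cloning (MoClo) part plasmid built on the pAGM1287 backbone and carrying the receptor binding domain (RBD) of the SARS-CoV-2 spike glycoprotein. It belongs to a Golden Gate toolkit developed for recombinant protein production in the protozoan host Leishmania tarentolae. The plasmid is a small (about 2.9 kb) bacterial storage and assembly vector. It replicates in E. coli from a high-copy ColE1/pUC-type origin and is selected with spectinomycin through the aadA adenylyltransferase gene, which lies downstream of an annotated AmpR (bla) promoter. The short annotated fragments of an integrase, a gentamicin acetyltransferase, lacI and an RSF origin are probably sequence remnants around the resistance cassette and cloning site rather than functional elements.

The payload is a roughly 680 bp coding fragment, matched by the annotation to the spike protein. It occupies the B3-B4 position of the MoClo syntax, a slot for coding sequence modules. The insert is flanked by BsaI sites, so digestion with this type IIS enzyme releases it with defined overhangs that dictate its position and orientation. It can then be joined in a one-pot Golden Gate reaction with parts from neighbouring positions to build a Level 1 transcription unit. No promoter, tag, secretion signal or terminator for expressing the RBD appears in the feature table, so the plasmid is not itself an expression construct. Those elements would have to be supplied by other parts during assembly. Its use is as a reusable building block for RBD expression cassettes, in keeping with the toolkit's aim of producing recombinant proteins in L. tarentolae.
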