Features (pLannotate 1.2.2; 8 found; start..end, strand, type, name):
     33..166     +  rep_origin     RSF ori (fragment): Plasmids containing the RSF 1030 origin of replication can be propagated in E. coli cells that contain additional plasmids with compatible origins.
    168..217     +  CDS            lacI (fragment): lac repressor; lacI; The lac repressor binds to the lac operator to inhibit transcription in E. coli. This inhibition can be relieved by adding lactose or isopropyl-β-D-thiogalactopyranoside (IPTG).
    228..905     +  CDS            S (fragment): SPIKE_SARS2 - Experimental evidence at protein level: Swiss-Prot protein existence level 1. [Spike glycoprotein]: May down-regulate host tetherin (BST2) by lysosomal degradation, thereby counteracting its antiviral activity. From Severe acute respiratory syndrome coronavirus 2 (2019-nCoV) (SARS-CoV-2).
   1033..1137    +  promoter       AmpR promoter: bla
   1128..1208    -  CDS            int (fragment): INT2_ECOLX - Protein inferred from homology: Swiss-Prot protein existence level 3. Putative integrase believed to be involved in the insertion of antibiotic resistance genes into plasmids and transposons. From Escherichia coli.
   1296..1352    +  CDS            GmR (fragment): gentamycin acetyltransferase; aacC1; confers resistance to gentamycin
   1359..2147    +  CDS            aadA: S3AD_ECOLX - Experimental evidence at protein level: Swiss-Prot protein existence level 1. Mediates bacterial resistance to the antibiotics streptomycin and spectinomycin. From Escherichia coli.
   2321..2909    +  rep_origin     ori: high-copy-number ColE1/pMB1/pBR322/pUC origin of replication
>Addgene plasmid #218007 | pMBS-857 | addgene full sequence | sequence record 434507 | Addgene NGS Result
GCCTTTTTACGGTTCCTGGCCTTTTGCTGGCCTTTTGCTCACATGTTCTTTCCTGCGTTATCCCCTGATT
CTGTGGATAACCGTATTACCGCCTTTGAGTGAGCTGATACCGCTCGCCGCAGCCGAACGACCGAGCGCAG
CGAGTCAGTGAGCGAGGAAGCGGAAGAGCGCCCAATACGCAAACCGCCTCTCCCCGCGCGTTGGCCGATT
CATTAATCACTCTGTGGTCTCAAATGCGCGTGCAGCCGACGGAGAGCATCGTGCGCTTCCCGAACATCAC
GAACCTGTGCCCGTTCGGCGAGGTGTTCAACGCGACGCGCTTCGCGAGCGTGTACGCGTGGAACCGCAAG
CGCATCAGCAACTGCGTGGCGGACTACAGCGTGCTGTACAACAGCGCGAGCTTCAGCACGTTCAAGTGCT
ACGGCGTGAGCCCGACGAAGCTGAACGACCTGTGCTTCACGAACGTGTACGCGGACAGCTTCGTGATCCG
CGGCGACGAGGTGCGCCAGATCGCGCCGGGCCAGACGGGCAAGATCGCGGACTACAACTACAAGCTGCCG
GACGACTTCACGGGCTGCGTGATCGCGTGGAACAGCAACAACCTGGACAGCAAGGTGGGCGGCAACTACA
ACTACCTGTACCGCCTGTTCCGCAAGAGCAACCTGAAGCCGTTCGAGCGCGACATCAGCACGGAGATCTA
CCAGGCGGGCAGCACGCCGTGCAACGGCGTGGAGGGCTTCAACTGCTACTTCCCGCTGCAGAGCTACGGC
TTCCAGCCGACGAACGGCGTGGGCTACCAGCCGTACCGCGTGGTGGTGCTGAGCTTCGAGCTGCTGCACG
CGCCGGCGACGGTGTGCGGCCCGAAGAAGAGCACGAACCTGGTGAAGAACAAGTGCGTGAACTTCGGTTC
GTGAGACCACGAAGTGGCTCTTCAGTGGACGAAAGGGCCTCGTGATACGCCTATTTTTATAGGTTAATGT
CATGATAATAATGGTTTCTTAGACGTCAGGTGGCACTTTTCGGGGAAATGTGCGCGGAACCCCTATTTGT
TTATTTTTCTAAATACATTCAAATATGTATCCGCTCATGAGACAATAACCCTGATAAATGCTTCAATAAT
ATTGAAAAAGGAAGAGTATGCGCTCACGCAACTGGTCCAGAACCTTGACCGAACGCAGCGGTGGTAACGG
CGCAGTGGCGGTTTTCATGGCTTGTTATGACTGTTTTTTTTTGGGGTACAGTCTATGCCTCGGGCATCCA
AGCAGCAAGCGCGTTACGCCGTGGGTCGATGTTTGATGTTATGGAGCAGCAACGATGTTACGCAGCAGGG
CAGTCGCCCTAAAACAAAGTTAAACATCATGAGGGAAGCGGTGATCGCCGAAGTATCGACTCAACTATCA
GAGGTAGTTGGCGTCATCGAGCGCCATCTCGAACCGACGTTGCTGGCCGTACATTTGTACGGCTCCGCAG
TGGATGGCGGCCTGAAGCCACACAGCGATATTGATTTGCTGGTTACGGTGACCGTAAGGCTTGATGAAAC
AACGCGGCGAGCTTTGATCAACGACCTTTTGGAAACTTCGGCTTCCCCTGGAGAGAGCGAGATTCTCCGC
GCTGTAGAAGTCACCATTGTTGTGCACGACGACATCATTCCGTGGCGTTATCCAGCTAAGCGCGAACTGC
AATTTGGAGAATGGCAGCGCAATGACATTCTTGCAGGTATCTTCGAGCCAGCCACGATCGACATTGATCT
GGCTATCTTGCTGACAAAAGCAAGAGAACATAGCGTTGCCTTGGTAGGTCCAGCGGCGGAGGAACTCTTT
GATCCGGTTCCTGAACAGGATCTATTTGAGGCGCTAAATGAAACCTTAACGCTATGGAACTCGCCGCCCG
ACTGGGCTGGCGATGAGCGAAATGTAGTGCTTACGTTGTCCCGCATTTGGTACAGCGCAGTAACCGGCAA
AATCGCGCCGAAGGATGTCGCTGCCGACTGGGCAATGGAGCGCCTGCCGGCCCAGTATCAGCCCGTCATA
CTTGAAGCTAGACAGGCTTATCTTGGACAAGAAGAAGATCGCTTGGCCTCGCGCGCAGATCAGTTGGAAG
AATTTGTCCATTACGTAAAAGGCGAGATCACCAAGGTAGTCGGCAAATAACTGTCAGACCAAGTTTACTC
ATATATACTTTAGATTGATTTAAAACTTCATTTTTAATTTAAAAGGATCTAGGTGAAGATCCTTTTTGAT
AATCTCATGACCAAAATCCCTTAACGTGAGTTTTCGTTCCACTGAGCGTCAGACCCCGTAGAAAAGATCA
AAGGATCTTCTTGAGATCCTTTTTTTCTGCGCGTAATCTGCTGCTTGCAAACAAAAAAACCACCGCTACC
AGCGGTGGTTTGTTTGCCGGATCAAGAGCTACCAACTCTTTTTCCGAAGGTAACTGGCTTCAGCAGAGCG
CAGATACCAAATACTGTTCTTCTAGTGTAGCCGTAGTTAGGCCACCACTTCAAGAACTCTGTAGCACCGC
CTACATACCTCGCTCTGCTAATCCTGTTACCAGTGGCTGCTGCCAGTGGCGATAAGTCGTGTCTTACCGG
GTTGGACTCAAGACGATAGTTACCGGATAAGGCGCAGCGGTCGGGCTGAACGGGGGGTTCGTGCACACAG
CCCAGCTTGGAGCGAACGACCTACACCGAACTGAGATACCTACAGCGTGAGCTATGAGAAAGCGCCACGC
TTCCCGAAGGGAGAAAGGCGGACAGGTATCCGGTAAGCGGCAGGGTCGGAACAGGAGAGCGCACGAGGGA
GCTTCCAGGGGGAAACGCCTGGTATCTTTATAGTCCTGTCGGGTTTCGCCACCTCTGACTTGAGCGTCGA
TTTTTGTGATGCTCGTCAGGGGGGCGGAGCCTATGGAAAAACGCCAGCAACGCG
